>Addgene plasmid #68481 | pGK:HygroR-CMV:mKO2-C_UTR | depositor full sequence | sequence record 128110 | Full plasmid sequence
TCGACGGATCGGGAGATCTCCCGATCCCCTATGGTGCACTCTCAGTACAATCTGCTCTGATGCCGCATAG
TTAAGCCAGTATCTGCTCCCTGCTTGTGTGTTGGAGGTCGCTGAGTAGTGCGCGAGCAAAATTTAAGCTA
CAACAAGGCAAGGCTTGACCGACAATTGCATGAAGAATCTGCTTAGGGTTAGGCGTTTTGCGCTGCTTCG
CGATGTACGGGCCAGATATACGCGTTGACATTGATTATTGACTAGTTATTAATAGTAATCAATTACGGGG
TCATTAGTTCATAGCCCATATATGGAGTTCCGCGTTACATAACTTACGGTAAATGGCCCGCCTGGCTGAC
CGCCCAACGACCCCCGCCCATTGACGTCAATAATGACGTATGTTCCCATAGTAACGCCAATAGGGACTTT
CCATTGACGTCAATGGGTGGAGTATTTACGGTAAACTGCCCACTTGGCAGTACATCAAGTGTATCATATG
CCAAGTACGCCCCCTATTGACGTCAATGACGGTAAATGGCCCGCCTGGCATTATGCCCAGTACATGACCT
TATGGGACTTTCCTACTTGGCAGTACATCTACGTATTAGTCATCGCTATTACCATGGTGATGCGGTTTTG
GCAGTACATCAATGGGCGTGGATAGCGGTTTGACTCACGGGGATTTCCAAGTCTCCACCCCATTGACGTC
AATGGGAGTTTGTTTTGGCACCAAAATCAACGGGACTTTCCAAAATGTCGTAACAACTCCGCCCCATTGA
CGCAAATGGGCGGTAGGCGTGTACGGTGGGAGGTCTATATAAGCAGCGCGTTTTGCCTGTACTGGGTCTC
TCTGGTTAGACCAGATCTGAGCCTGGGAGCTCTCTGGCTAACTAGGGAACCCACTGCTTAAGCCTCAATA
AAGCTTGCCTTGAGTGCTTCAAGTAGTGTGTGCCCGTCTGTTGTGTGACTCTGGTAACTAGAGATCCCTC
AGACCCTTTTAGTCAGTGTGGAAAATCTCTAGCAGTGGCGCCCGAACAGGGACTTGAAAGCGAAAGGGAA
ACCAGAGGAGCTCTCTCGACGCAGGACTCGGCTTGCTGAAGCGCGCACGGCAAGAGGCGAGGGGCGGCGA
CTGGTGAGTACGCCAAAAATTTTGACTAGCGGAGGCTAGAAGGAGAGAGATGGGTGCGAGAGCGTCAGTA
TTAAGCGGGGGAGAATTAGATCGCGATGGGAAAAAATTCGGTTAAGGCCAGGGGGAAAGAAAAAATATAA
ATTAAAACATATAGTATGGGCAAGCAGGGAGCTAGAACGATTCGCAGTTAATCCTGGCCTGTTAGAAACA
TCAGAAGGCTGTAGACAAATACTGGGACAGCTACAACCATCCCTTCAGACAGGATCAGAAGAACTTAGAT
CATTATATAATACAGTAGCAACCCTCTATTGTGTGCATCAAAGGATAGAGATAAAAGACACCAAGGAAGC
TTTAGACAAGATAGAGGAAGAGCAAAACAAAAGTAAGACCACCGCACAGCAAGCGGCCGGCCGCGCTGAT
CTTCAGACCTGGAGGAGGAGATATGAGGGACAATTGGAGAAGTGAATTATATAAATATAAAGTAGTAAAA
ATTGAACCATTAGGAGTAGCACCCACCAAGGCAAAGAGAAGAGTGGTGCAGAGAGAAAAAAGAGCAGTGG
GAATAGGAGCTTTGTTCCTTGGGTTCTTGGGAGCAGCAGGAAGCACTATGGGCGCAGCGTCAATGACGCT
GACGGTACAGGCCAGACAATTATTGTCTGGTATAGTGCAGCAGCAGAACAATTTGCTGAGGGCTATTGAG
GCGCAACAGCATCTGTTGCAACTCACAGTCTGGGGCATCAAGCAGCTCCAGGCAAGAATCCTGGCTGTGG
AAAGATACCTAAAGGATCAACAGCTCCTGGGGATTTGGGGTTGCTCTGGAAAACTCATTTGCACCACTGC
TGTGCCTTGGAATGCTAGTTGGAGTAATAAATCTCTGGAACAGATTTGGAATCACACGACCTGGATGGAG
TGGGACAGAGAAATTAACAATTACACAAGCTTAATACACTCCTTAATTGAAGAATCGCAAAACCAGCAAG
AAAAGAATGAACAAGAATTATTGGAATTAGATAAATGGGCAAGTTTGTGGAATTGGTTTAACATAACAAA
TTGGCTGTGGTATATAAAATTATTCATAATGATAGTAGGAGGCTTGGTAGGTTTAAGAATAGTTTTTGCT
GTACTTTCTATAGTGAATAGAGTTAGGCAGGGATATTCACCATTATCGTTTCAGACCCACCTCCCAACCC
CGAGGGGACCCGACAGGCCCGAAGGAATAGAAGAAGAAGGTGGAGAGAGAGACAGAGACAGATCCATTCG
ATTAGTGAACGGATCGGCACTGCGTGCGCCAATTCTGCAGACAAATGGCAGTATTCATCCACAATTTTAA
AAGAAAAGGGGGGATTGGGGGGTACAGTGCAGGGGAAAGAATAGTAGACATAATAGCAACAGACATACAA
ACTAAAGAATTACAAAAACAAATTACAAAAATTCAAAATTTTCGGGTTTATTACAGGGACAGCAGAGATC
CAGTTTGGTTAGTACCGGGCCCGGGTCGACTAGTGATCAGTGTGAGGGAGTGTAAAGCTGGTTTATTCTA
CCGGGTAGGGGAGGCGCTTTTCCCAAGGCAGTCTGGAGCATGCGCTTTAGCAGCCCCGCTGGGCACTTGG
CGCTACACAAGTGGCCTCTGGCCTCGCACACATTCCACATCCACCGGTAGGCGCCAACCGGCTCCGTTCT
TTGGTGGCCCCTTCGCGCCACCTTCTACTCCTCCCCTAGTCAGGAAGTTCCCCCCCGCCCCGCAGCTCGC
GTCGTGCAGGACGTGACAAATGGAAGTAGCACGTCTCACTAGTCTCGTGCAGATGGACAGCACCGCTGAG
CAATGGAAGCGGGTAGGCCTTTGGGGCAGCGGCCAATAGCAGCTTTGCTCCTTCGCTTTCTGGGCTCAGA
GGCTGGGAAGGGGTGGGTCCGGGGGCGGGCTCAGGGGCGGGCTCAGGGGCGGGGCGGGCGCCCGAAGGTC
CTCCGGAGGCCCGGCATTCTGCACGCTTCAAAAGCGCACGTCTGCCGCGCTGTTCTCCTCTTCCTCATCT
CCGGGAGACCTAACTCGAACGCTAGCTGTGCGATCGTTTACCATGGATAGATCCGGAAAGCCTGAACTCA
CCGCGACGTCTGTCGAGAAGTTTCTGATCGAAAAGTTCGACAGCGTCTCCGACCTGATGCAGCTCTCGGA
GGGCGAAGAATCTCGTGCTTTCAGCTTCGATGTAGGAGGGCGTGGATATGTCCTGCGGGTAAATAGCTGC
GCCGATGGTTTCTACAAAGATCGTTATGTTTATCGGCACTTTGCATCGGCCGCGCTCCCGATTCCGGAAG
TGCTTGACATTGGGGAATTCAGCGAGAGCCTGACCTATTGCATCTCCCGCCGTGCACAGGGTGTCACGTT
GCAAGACCTGCCTGAAACCGAACTGCCCGCTGTTCTGCAGCCGGTCGCGGAGGCCATGGATGCGATCGCT
GCGGCCGATCTTAGCCAGACGAGCGGGTTCGGCCCATTCGGACCGCAAGGAATCGGTCAATACACTACAT
GGCGTGATTTCATATGCGCGATTGCTGATCCCCATGTGTATCACTGGCAAACTGTGATGGACGACACCGT
CAGTGCGTCCGTCGCGCAGGCTCTCGATGAGCTGATGCTTTGGGCCGAGGACTGCCCCGAAGTCCGGCAC
CTCGTGCACGCGGATTTCGGCTCCAACAATGTCCTGACGGACAATGGCCGCATAACAGCGGTCATTGACT
GGAGCGAGGCGATGTTCGGGGATTCCCAATACGAGGTCGCCAACATCTTCTTCTGGAGGCCGTGGTTGGC
TTGTATGGAGCAGCAGACGCGCTACTTCGAGCGGAGGCATCCGGAGCTTGCAGGATCGCCGCGGCTCCGG
GCGTATATGCTCCGCATTGGTCTTGACCAACTCTATCAGAGCTTGGTTGACGGCAATTTCGATGATGCAG
CTTGGGCGCAGGGTCGATGCGACGCAATCGTCCGATCCGGAGCCGGGACTGTCGGGCGTACACAAATCGC
CCGCAGAAGCGCGGCCGTCTGGACCGATGGCTGTGTAGAAGTACTCGCCGATAGTGGAAACCGACGCCCC
AGCACTCGTCCGAGGGCAAAGGAATAGAAACCGCTGTTCCTAGGAATCCCGAGGCCTTTTGCGCTGCTTC
GCGATGTACGGGCCAGATATACGCGTTGACATTGATTATTGACTAGTTATTAATAGTAATCAATTACGGG
GTCATTAGTTCATAGCCCATATATGGAGTTCCGCGTTACATAACTTACGGTAAATGGCCCGCCTGGCTGA
CCGCCCAACGACCCCCGCCCATTGACGTCAATAATGACGTATGTTCCCATAGTAACGCCAATAGGGACTT
TCCATTGACGTCAATGGGTGGAGTATTTACGGTAAACTGCCCACTTGGCAGTACATCAAGTGTATCATAT
GCCAAGTACGCCCCCTATTGACGTCAATGACGGTAAATGGCCCGCCTGGCATTATGCCCAGTACATGACC
TTATGGGACTTTCCTACTTGGCAGTACATCTACGTATTAGTCATCGCTATTACCATGGTGATGCGGTTTT
GGCAGTACATCAATGGGCGTGGATAGCGGTTTGACTCACGGGGATTTCCAAGTCTCCACCCCATTGACGT
CAATGGGAGTTTGTTTTGGCACCAAAATCAACGGGACTTTCCAAAATGTCGTAACAACTCCGCCCCATTG
ACGCAAATGGGCGGTAGGCGTGTACGGTGGGAGGTCTATATAAGCAGAGCTCTCTGGCTAACTAGAGAAC
CCACTGCTTACTGGCTTATCGAAATTGACCCGACATTAGCGCTACAGCTTAAGCGGACCATGGTGTCCGT
GATCAAGCCCGAGATGAAGATGCGTTACTACATGGACGGCAGCGTGAACGGCCACGAGTTCACCATCGAG
GGCGAGGGCACAGGCAGACCTTACGAGGGCCACCAGGAAATGACCCTGAGAGTGACCATGGCCGAGGGCG
GACCTATGCCCTTCGCCTTCGATCTGGTGTCCCACGTGTTCTGCTACGGCCACAGAGTGTTCACCAAGTA
CCCCGAGGAAATCCCCGACTACTTCAAGCAGGCCTTCCCCGAGGGCCTGAGCTGGGAGAGAAGCCTGGAA
TTCGAGGACGGCGGCAGCGCCTCTGTGTCTGCCCACATCTCTCTGAGAGGCAACACCTTCTACCACAAGA
GCAAGTTCACCGGCGTGAACTTCCCCGCCGACGGCCCCATCATGCAGAACCAGTCTGTGGACTGGGAGCC
CAGCACCGAGAAGATCACAGCCTCTGACGGCGTGCTGAAGGGCGACGTGACCATGTACCTGAAGCTGGAA
GGCGGCGGAAACCACAAGTGCCAGATGAAGACCACCTACAAGGCCGCCAAAGAAATCCTGGAAATGCCCG
GCGACCACTACATCGGCCACAGGCTCGTGCGCAAGACCGAGGGCAACATCACCGAACAGGTGGAAGATGC
CGTGGCCCACAGCTGAGTATACCACTCAGGCATATGGCCGAGATTTATAGTCCTTGCATGGAAACGTTGT
TGTTTGGGGTTGAATTACTCTTCTAGACCGCGGCGCGCCCGATAATCAACCTCTGGATTACAAAATTTGT
GAAAGATTGACTGGTATTCTTAACTATGTTGCTCCTTTTACGCTATGTGGATACGCTGCTTTAATGCCTT
TGTATCATGCTATTGCTTCCCGTATGGCTTTCATTTTCTCCTCCTTGTATAAATCCTGGTTGCTGTCTCT
TTATGAGGAGTTGTGGCCCGTTGTCAGGCAACGTGGCGTGGTGTGCACTGTGTTTGCTGACGCAACCCCC
ACTGGTTGGGGCATTGCCACCACCTGTCAGCTCCTTTCCGGGACTTTCGCTTTCCCCCTCCCTATTGCCA
CGGCGGAACTCATCGCCGCCTGCCTTGCCCGCTGCTGGACAGGGGCTCGGCTGTTGGGCACTGACAATTC
CGTGGTGTTGTCGGGGAAATCATCGTCCTTTCCTTGGCTGCTCGCCTGTGTTGCCACCTGGATTCTGCGC
GGGACGTCCTTCTGCTACGTCCCTTCGGCCCTCAATCCAGCGGACCTTCCTTCCCGCGGCCTGCTGCCGG
CTCTGCGGCCTCTTCCGCGTCTTCGCCTTCGCCCTCAGACGAGTCGGATCTCCCTTTGGGCCGCCTCCCC
GCATCGATACCGTCGACCTCGATCGAGACCTAGAAAAACATGGAGCAATCACAAGTAGCAATACAGCAGC
TACCAATGCTGATTGTGCCTGGCTAGAAGCACAAGAGGAGGAGGAGGTGGGTTTTCCAGTCACACCTCAG
GTACCTTTAAGACCAATGACTTACAAGGCAGCTGTAGATCTTAGCCACTTTTTAAAAGAAAAGGGGGGAC
TGGAAGGGCTAATTCACTCCCAACGAAGACAAGATATCCTTGATCTGTGGATCTACCACACACAAGGCTA
CTTCCCTGATTGGCAGAACTACACACCAGGGCCAGGGATCAGATATCCACTGACCTTTGGATGGTGCTAC
AAGCTAGTACCAGTTGAGCAAGAGAAGGTAGAAGAAGCCAATGAAGGAGAGAACACCCGCTTGTTACACC
CTGTGAGCCTGCATGGGATGGATGACCCGGAGAGAGAAGTATTAGAGTGGAGGTTTGACAGCCGCCTAGC
ATTTCATCACATGGCCCGAGAGCTGCATCCGGACTGTACTGGGTCTCTCTGGTTAGACCAGATCTGAGCC
TGGGAGCTCTCTGGCTAACTAGGGAACCCACTGCTTAAGCCTCAATAAAGCTTGCCTTGAGTGCTTCAAG
TAGTGTGTGCCCGTCTGTTGTGTGACTCTGGTAACTAGAGATCCCTCAGACCCTTTTAGTCAGTGTGGAA
AATCTCTAGCAGCATGTGAGCAAAAGGCCAGCAAAAGGCCAGGAACCGTAAAAAGGCCGCGTTGCTGGCG
TTTTTCCATAGGCTCCGCCCCCCTGACGAGCATCACAAAAATCGACGCTCAAGTCAGAGGTGGCGAAACC
CGACAGGACTATAAAGATACCAGGCGTTTCCCCCTGGAAGCTCCCTCGTGCGCTCTCCTGTTCCGACCCT
GCCGCTTACCGGATACCTGTCCGCCTTTCTCCCTTCGGGAAGCGTGGCGCTTTCTCATAGCTCACGCTGT
AGGTATCTCAGTTCGGTGTAGGTCGTTCGCTCCAAGCTGGGCTGTGTGCACGAACCCCCCGTTCAGCCCG
ACCGCTGCGCCTTATCCGGTAACTATCGTCTTGAGTCCAACCCGGTAAGACACGACTTATCGCCACTGGC
AGCAGCCACTGGTAACAGGATTAGCAGAGCGAGGTATGTAGGCGGTGCTACAGAGTTCTTGAAGTGGTGG
CCTAACTACGGCTACACTAGAAGAACAGTATTTGGTATCTGCGCTCTGCTGAAGCCAGTTACCTTCGGAA
AAAGAGTTGGTAGCTCTTGATCCGGCAAACAAACCACCGCTGGTAGCGGTGGTTTTTTTGTTTGCAAGCA
GCAGATTACGCGCAGAAAAAAAGGATCTCAAGAAGATCCTTTGATCTTTTCTACGGGGTCTGACGCTCAG
TGGAACGAAAACTCACGTTAAGGGATTTTGGTCATGAGATTATCAAAAAGGATCTTCACCTAGATCCTTT
TAAATTAAAAATGAAGTTTTAAATCAATCTAAAGTATATATGAGTAAACTTGGTCTGACAGTTACCAATG
CTTAATCAGTGAGGCACCTATCTCAGCGATCTGTCTATTTCGTTCATCCATAGTTGCCTGACTCCCCGTC
GTGTAGATAACTACGATACGGGAGGGCTTACCATCTGGCCCCAGTGCTGCAATGATACCGCGAGACCCAC
GCTCACCGGCTCCAGATTTATCAGCAATAAACCAGCCAGCCGGAAGGGCCGAGCGCAGAAGTGGTCCTGC
AACTTTATCCGCCTCCATCCAGTCTATTAATTGTTGCCGGGAAGCTAGAGTAAGTAGTTCGCCAGTTAAT
AGTTTGCGCAACGTTGTTGCCATTGCTACAGGCATCGTGGTGTCACGCTCGTCGTTTGGTATGGCTTCAT
TCAGCTCCGGTTCCCAACGATCAAGGCGAGTTACATGATCCCCCATGTTGTGCAAAAAAGCGGTTAGCTC
CTTCGGTCCTCCGATCGTTGTCAGAAGTAAGTTGGCCGCAGTGTTATCACTCATGGTTATGGCAGCACTG
CATAATTCTCTTACTGTCATGCCATCCGTAAGATGCTTTTCTGTGACTGGTGAGTACTCAACCAAGTCAT
TCTGAGAATAGTGTATGCGGCGACCGAGTTGCTCTTGCCCGGCGTCAATACGGGATAATACCGCGCCACA
TAGCAGAACTTTAAAAGTGCTCATCATTGGAAAACGTTCTTCGGGGCGAAAACTCTCAAGGATCTTACCG
CTGTTGAGATCCAGTTCGATGTAACCCACTCGTGCACCCAACTGATCTTCAGCATCTTTTACTTTCACCA
GCGTTTCTGGGTGAGCAAAAACAGGAAGGCAAAATGCCGCAAAAAAGGGAATAAGGGCGACACGGAAATG
TTGAATACTCATACTCTTCCTTTTTCAATATTATTGAAGCATTTATCAGGGTTATTGTCTCATGAGCGGA
TACATATTTGAATGTATTTAGAAAAATAAACAAATAGGGGTTCCGCGCACATTTCCCCGAAAAGTGCCAC
CTGAC
Features (pLannotate 1.2.2; 22 found; start..end, strand, type, name):
     30..82      -  misc_feature   bom (fragment): basis of mobility region from pBR322
    237..616     +  enhancer       CMV enhancer: human cytomegalovirus immediate early enhancer
    617..816     +  promoter       CMV promoter: human cytomegalovirus (CMV) immediate early promoter
    834..1014    +  LTR            5' LTR (truncated): truncated 5' long terminal repeat (LTR) from HIV-1
   1061..1186    +  misc_feature   HIV-1 Ψ: packaging signal of human immunodeficiency virus type 1
   1170..1508    +  CDS            HIV-1 gag (fragment): gag protein from human immunodeficiency virus 1; gag
   1685..1918    +  misc_feature   RRE: The Rev response element (RRE) of HIV-1 allows for Rev-dependent mRNA export from the nucleus to the cytoplasm.
   2295..2395    +  CDS            Rev (fragment): human immunodeficiency virus 1 (HIV-1) Rev protein; rev; enhances nuclear export of unspliced and incompletely spliced viral mRNAs
   2445..2562    +  misc_feature   cPPT/CTS: central polypurine tract and central termination sequence of HIV-1
   2663..3155    +  promoter       PGK promoter: mouse phosphoglycerate kinase 1 promoter
   3207..4227    +  CDS            HygR (fragment): aminoglycoside phosphotransferase from E. coli; aph(4)-Ia; confers resistance to hygromycin
   4298..4677    +  enhancer       CMV enhancer: human cytomegalovirus immediate early enhancer
   4678..4881    +  promoter       CMV promoter: human cytomegalovirus (CMV) immediate early promoter
   4877..4910    +  LTR            5' LTR (truncated) (fragment): truncated 5' long terminal repeat (LTR) from HIV-1
   4960..5613    +  CDS            mKO2: mKO2 is a basic (constitutively fluorescent) orange fluorescent protein published in 2008, derived from Verrillofungia concinna. It has moderate acid sensitivity.
   5714..6302    +  misc_feature   WPRE: woodchuck hepatitis virus posttranscriptional regulatory element
   6303..6322    +  misc_feature   MCS (fragment): pBluescript multiple cloning site
   6324..6824    +  CDS            nef (fragment): NEF_HV1LA - Experimental evidence at protein level: Swiss-Prot protein existence level 1. Extracellular Nef protein targets CD4(+) T-lymphocytes for apoptosis by interacting with CXCR4 surface receptors. From Human immunodeficiency virus type 1 group M subtype B (isolate Lai) (HIV-1).
   6831..7011    +  LTR            5' LTR (truncated): truncated 5' long terminal repeat (LTR) from HIV-1
   7073..7661    -  rep_origin     ori: high-copy-number ColE1/pMB1/pBR322/pUC origin of replication
   7832..8692    -  CDS            AmpR: β-lactamase; bla; confers resistance to ampicillin, carbenicillin, and related antibiotics
   8693..8797    -  promoter       AmpR promoter: bla
