[The description below was written by a language model from this plasmid's Addgene catalogue record and pLannotate feature annotations shown in this document.]
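Description:
pGK:HygroR-CMV:mKO2-C_UTR is an HIV-1-derived lentiviral transfer plasmid for mammalian expression. It was built by Gibson assembly on the LV 1-5 backbone as part of a modular construct-assembly platform. In bacteria it is maintained through a high-copy ColE1/pUC-type origin and selected with ampicillin via the β-lactamase gene. The catalogue lists a total size of about 8.8 kb, which agrees closely with the annotated full sequence.

A CMV enhancer/promoter lies upstream of a truncated 5' LTR, an arrangement that normally drives Tat-independent transcription of the viral genomic RNA in packaging cells. Downstream are the Ψ packaging signal with a gag fragment, the Rev response element for nuclear export of unspliced RNA, and the cPPT/CTS, which aids nuclear import of the provirus. The 3' end carries a nef fragment and a second truncated LTR annotation.

Between these viral elements sit two independent expression units. The mouse PGK promoter drives the hygromycin phosphotransferase gene, allowing selection of transduced cells. A second, internal CMV enhancer/promoter drives mKO2, a constitutively fluorescent orange protein, followed by a WPRE to enhance transcript stability and expression. According to the record, an shRNA sensor cassette has been added to the mKO2 3'UTR. The name implies cassette "C" while the mutation field says "B", and this element is not separately annotated in the feature table.

Such a sensor typically makes reporter fluorescence fall when a matching shRNA is active. The construct is therefore suited to generating hygromycin-selected cell populations in which knockdown activity can be read out through mKO2 signal.
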