Addgene plasmid #68481: pGK:HygroR-CMV:mKO2-C_UTR
Purpose: Lentivirus expressing mKO2 with UTR sensor cassette and hygromycin resistance
Depositing lab: Tyler Jacks. Depositing organization: Massachusetts Institute of Technology. Publication: A Modular Assembly Platform for Rapid Generation of DNA Constructs. Akama-Garren EH, Joshi NS, Tammela T, Chang GP, Wagner BL, Lee DY, Rideout Iii WM, Papagiannakopoulos T, Xue W, Jacks T. Sci Rep. 2016 Feb 18;6:16836. doi: 10.1038/srep16836. PubMed 26887506.
Backbone
  Vector backbone: LV 1-5
  Backbone size w/o insert (bp): 5818
  Total vector size (bp): 8816
  Vector type: Mammalian Expression, Lentiviral
  Selectable markers: Hygromycin
Growth in bacteria
  Bacterial resistance: Ampicillin, 100 μg/mL
  Growth temperature: 30°C
  Growth strain: Stbl3
  Copy number: Unknown
Gene/Insert 1
  Gene/Insert name: Hygromycin Resistance (alt name: HygroR)
  Insert size (bp): 1008
  Promoter: pGK
  Cloning method: Gibson Cloning
  Sequencing primers: 5′ GATCAGTGTGAGGGAGTGTAAAGCTGGTTT; 3′ AGGCCTCGGGATTCCTAGGAACAGCGGTTT
Gene/Insert 2
  Gene/Insert name: mKO2-C_UTR
  Insert size (bp): 722
  Mutation: shRNA sensor cassette "B" added to 3'UTR
  Promoter: CMV
  Cloning method: Gibson Cloning
  Sequencing primers: 5′ AAACCGCTGTTCCTAGGAATCCCGAGGCCT; 3′ AGAGTAATTCAACCCCAAACAACAACGTTT
Terms and licenses: Academic/Nonprofit Terms; Industry Terms: Not Available to Industry
How to cite: pGK:HygroR-CMV:mKO2-C_UTR was a gift from Tyler Jacks (Addgene plasmid # 68481 ; http://n2t.net/addgene:68481 ; RRID:Addgene_68481)
