>Addgene plasmid #68481 | pGK:HygroR-CMV:mKO2-C_UTR | addgene partial sequence | sequence record 123014 | Hygro-F 5'-gacggcaatttcgatgatg-3'
GCAATCGTCCGATCCGGAGCCGGGACTGTCGGGCGTACACAAATCGCCCGCAGAAGCGCGGCCGTCTGGA
CCGATGGCTGTGTAGAAGTACTCGCCGATAGTGGAAACCGACGCCCCAGCACTCGTCCGAGGGCAAAGGA
ATAGAAACCGCTGTTCCTAGGAATCCCGAGGCCTTTTGCGCTGCTTCGCGATGTACGGGCCAGATATACG
CGTTGACATTGATTATTGACTAGTTATTAATAGTAATCAATTACGGGGTCATTAGTTCATAGCCCATATA
TGGAGTTCCGCGTTACATAACTTACGGTAAATGGCCCGCCTGGCTGACCGCCCAACGACCCCCGCCCATT
GACGTCAATAATGACGTATGTTCCCATAGTAACGCCAATAGGGACTTTCCATTGACGTCAATGGGTGGAG
TATTTACGGTAAACTGCCCACTTGGCAGTACATCAAGTGTATCATATGCCAAGTACGCCCCCTATTGACG
TCAATGACGGTAAATGGCCCGCCTGGCATTATGCCCAGTACATGACCTTATGGGACTTTCCTACTTGGCA
GTACATCTACGTATTAGTCATCGCTATTACCATGGTGATGCGGTTTTGGCAGTACATCAATGGGCGTGGA
TAGCGGTTTGACTCACGGGGATTTCCAAGTCTCCACCCCATTGACGTCAATGGGAGTTTGTTTTGGCACC
AAAATCAACGGGACTTTCCAAAATGTCGTAACAACTCCGCCCCATTGACGCAAATGGGCGGTAGGCGTGT
ACGGTGGGAGGTCTATATAAGCAGAGCTCTCTGGCTAACTAGAGAACCCACTGCTTACTGGCTTATCGAA
ATTGACCCGACATTAGCGCTACAGCTTAAGCGGACCATGGTGTCCGTGATCAAGCCCGAGATGAAGATGC
GTTACTACATGGACGGCAGCGTGAACGGCCACGAGTTCACCATCGAGGGCGAGGGCACAGGCAGACCTTA
CGAGGGCCACCAGGAAATGACCCTGAGAGTGACCATGGCCGAGGGCGGACCTATGCCCTTC
