>Addgene plasmid #68481 | pGK:HygroR-CMV:mKO2-C_UTR | addgene partial sequence | sequence record 123015 | Futet-R 5'-CAAAGGCATTAAAGCAGCGT-3'
GAGCAACATAGTTAAGAATACCAGTCAATCTTTCACAAATTTTGTAATCCAGAGGTTGATTATCGGGCGC
GCCGCGGTCTAGAAGAGTAATTCAACCCCAAACAACAACGTTTCCATGCAAGGACTATAAATCTCGGCCA
TATGCCTGAGTGGTATACTCAGCTGTGGGCCACGGCATCTTCCACCTGTTCGGTGATGTTGCCCTCGGTC
TTGCGCACGAGCCTGTGGCCGATGTAGTGGTCGCCGGGCATTTCCAGGATTTCTTTGGCGGCCTTGTAGG
TGGTCTTCATCTGGCACTTGTGGTTTCCGCCGCCTTCCAGCTTCAGGTACATGGTCACGTCGCCCTTCAG
CACGCCGTCAGAGGCTGTGATCTTCTCGGTGCTGGGCTCCCAGTCCACAGACTGGTTCTGCATGATGGGG
CCGTCGGCGGGGAAGTTCACGCCGGTGAACTTGCTCTTGTGGTAGAAGGTGTTGCCTCTCAGAGAGATGT
GGGCAGACACAGAGGCGCTGCCGCCGTCCTCGAATTCCAGGCTTCTCTCCCAGCTCAGGCCCTCGGGGAA
GGCCTGCTTGAAGTAGTCGGGGATTTCCTCGGGGTACTTGGTGAACACTCTGTGGCCGTAGCAGAACACG
TGGGACACCAGATCGAAGGCGAAGGGCATAGGTCCGCCCTCGGCCATGGTCACTCTCAGGGTCATTTCCT
GGTGGCCCTCGTAAGGTCTGCCTGTGCCCTCGCCCTCGATGGTGAACTCGTGGCCGTTCACGCTGCCGTC
CATGTAGTAACGCATCTTCATCTCGGGCTTGATCACGGACACCATGGTCCGCTTAAGCTGTAGCGCTAAT
GTCGGGTCAATTTCGATAAGCCAGTAAGCAGTGGGTTCTCTAGTTAGCCAGAGAGCTCTGCTTATATAGA
CCTCCCACCGTACACGCCTACCGCCCATTTGCGTCAATGGGGCGGAGTTGTTACGACATTTTGGAAAGTC
CCGTTGATTTTGGTGCCAAAACAAAC
